>Addgene plasmid #160361 | pAG460-FRB-greenNFAST | addgene full sequence | sequence record 315356 | Addgene NGS Result
CGTTACATAACTTACGGTAAATGGCCCGCCTGGCTGACCGCCCAACGACCCCCGCCCATTGACGTCAATA
ATGACGTATGTTCCCATAGTAACGCCAATAGGGACTTTCCATTGACGTCAATGGGTGGAGTATTTACGGT
AAACTGCCCACTTGGCAGTACATCAAGTGTATCATATGCCAAGTACGCCCCCTATTGACGTCAATGACGG
TAAATGGCCCGCCTGGCATTATGCCCAGTACATGACCTTATGGGACTTTCCTACTTGGCAGTACATCTAC
GTATTAGTCATCGCTATTACCATGGTGATGCGGTTTTGGCAGTACATCAATGGGCGTGGATAGCGGTTTG
ACTCACGGGGATTTCCAAGTCTCCACCCCATTGACGTCAATGGGAGTTTGTTTTGGCACCAAAATCAACG
GGACTTTCCAAAATGTCGTAACAACTCCGCCCCATTGACGCAAATGGGCGGTAGGCGTGTACGGTGGGAG
GTCTATATAAGCAGAGCTGGTTTAGTGAACCGTCAGATCCGCTAGCGCTACCGGACTCAGATCTGCCACC
ATGGAACAAAAGCTTATTTCTGAAGAGGACTTGGAATTC
[270 nt withheld, positions 600-869]
GTCTCCGGAGGAGGCGGCAGCGGCGGAGGGGGATCCATGGAGCATGTTGCCTTTGGCAGTGAGGACATCG
AGAACACTCTGGCCAAAATGGACGACGAACAACTGGATGGGTTGGCCTTTGGCGCAATTCAGCTCGATGG
TGACGGGAATATCCTGCAGTACAATGCTGCTGAAGGAGACATCACAGGCAGAGATCCCAAACAGGTGATT
GGGAAGAACTTCTTCAAGGATGTTGCAACTGGAACGGATTCTCCCGAGTTTTACCGCAAATTCAAGGAAG
GCGTAGCGTCAGGGAATCTGAACACCATGTTCGAATGGATGATACCGACAAGCAGGGGACCAACCAAGGT
CAAGGTGCACATGAAGAAAGCCCTTTCCTAATAGCGGCCGCGACTCTAGATCATAATCAGCCATACCACA
TTTGTAGAGGTTTTACTTGCTTTAAAAAACCTCCCACACCTCCCCCTGAACCTGAAACATAAAATGAATG
CAATTGTTGTTGTTAACTTGTTTATTGCAGCTTATAATGGTTACAAATAAAGCAATAGCATCACAAATTT
CACAAATAAAGCATTTTTTTCACTGCATTCTAGTTGTGGTTTGTCCAAACTCATCAATGTATCTTAAGGC
GTAAATTGTAAGCGTTAATATTTTGTTAAAATTCGCGTTAAATTTTTGTTAAATCAGCTCATTTTTTAAC
CAATAGGCCGAAATCGGCAAAATCCCTTATAAATCAAAAGAATAGACCGAGATAGGGT
[37 nt withheld, positions 1628-1664]
AAAGAACGTGGACTCCAACGTCAAAGG
[49 nt withheld, positions 1692-1740]
T
[91 nt withheld, positions 1742-1832]
G
[124 nt withheld, positions 1834-1957]
CAGGTGGCACTTTTCGGGGAAATGTGCGCGGAACCCCTATTTGTTTATTTTTCTAAATACATTCAAATAT
GTATCCGCTCATGAGACAATAACCCTGATAAATGCTTCAATAATATTGAAAAAGGAAGAGTCCTGAGGCG
GAAAGAACCAGCTGTGGAATGTGTGTCAGTTAGGGTGTGGAAAGTCCCCAGGCTCCCCAGCAGGCAGAAG
TATGCAAAGCATGCATCTCAATTAGTCAGCAACCAGGTGTGGAAAGTCCCCAGGCTCCCCAGCAGGCAGA
AGTATGCAAAGCATGCATCTCAATTAGTCAGCAACCATAGTCCCGCCCCTAACTCCGCCCATCCCGCCCC
TAACTCCGCCCAGTTCCGCCCATTCTCCGCCCCATGGCTGACTAATTTTTTTTATTTATGCAGAGGCCGA
GGCCGCCTCGGCCTCTGAGCTATTCCAGAAGTAGTGAGGAGGCTTTTTTGGAGGCCTAGGCTTTTGCAAA
GATCGATCAAGAGACAGGATGAGGATCGTTTCGCATGATTGAACAAGATGGATTGCACGCAGGTTCTCCG
GCCGCTTGGGTGGAGAGGCTATTCGGCTATGACTGGGCACAACAGACAATCGGCTGCTCTGATGCCGCCG
TGTTCCGGCTGTCAGCGCAGGGGCGCCCGGTTCTTTTTGTCAAGACCGACCTGTCCGGTGCCCTGAATGA
ACTGCAAGACGAGGCAGCGCGGCTATCGTGGCTGGCCACGACGGGCGTTCCTTGCGCAGCTGTGCTCGAC
GTTGTCACTGAAGCGGGAAGGGACTGGCTGCTATTGGGCGAAGTGCCGGGGCAGGATCTCCTGTCATCTC
ACCTTGCTCCTGCCGAGAAAGTATCCATCATGGCTGATGCAATGCGGCGGCTGCATACGCTTGATCCGGC
TACCTGCCCATTCGACCACCAAGCGAAACATCGCATCGAGCGAGCACGTACTCGGATGGAAGCCGGTCTT
GTCGATCAGGATGATCTGGACGAAGAGCATCAGGGGCTCGCGCCAGCCGAACTGTTCGCCAGGCTCAAGG
CGAGCATGCCCGACGGCGAGGATCTCGTCGTGACCCATGGCGATGCCTGCTTGCCGAATATCATGGTGGA
AAATGGCCGCTTTTCTGGATTCATCGACTGTGGCCGGCTGGGTGTGGCGGACCGCTATCAGGACATAGCG
TTGGCTACCCGTGATATTGCTGAAGAGCTTGGCGGCGAATGGGCTGACCGCTTCCTCGTGCTTTACGGTA
TCGCCGCTCCCGATTCGCAGCGCATCGCCTTCTATCGCCTTCTTGACGAGTTCTTCTGAGCGGGACTCTG
GGGTTCGAAATGACCGACCAAGCGACGCCCAACCTGCCATCACGAGATTTCGATTCCACCGCCGCCTTCT
ATGAAAGGTTGGGCTTCGGAATCGTTTTCCGGGACGCCGGCTGGATGATCCTCCAGCGCGGGGATCTCAT
GCTGGAGTTCTTCGCCCACCCTAGGGGGAGGCTAACTGAAACACGGAAGGAGACAATACCGGAAGGAACC
CGCGCTATGACGGCAATAAAAAGACAGAATAAAACGCACGGTGTTGGGTCGTTTGTTCATAAACGCGGGG
TTCGGTCCCAGGGCTGGCACTCTGTCGATACCCCACCGAGACCCCATTGGGGCCAATACGCCCGCGTTTC
TTCCTTTTCCCCACCCCACCCCCCAAGTTCGGGTGAAGGCCCAGGGCTCGCAGCCAACGTCGGGGCGGCA
GGCCCTGCCATAGCCTCAGGTTACTCATATATACTTTAGATTGATTTAAAACTTCATTTTTAATTTAAAA
GGATCTAGGTGAAGATCCTTTTTGATAATCTCATGACCAAAATCCCTTAACGTGAGTTTTCGTTCCACTG
AGCGTCAGACCCCGTAGAAAAGATCAAAGGATCTTCTTGAGATCCTTTTTTTCTGCGCGTAATCTGCTGC
TTGCAAACAAAAAAACCACCGCTACCAGCGGTGGTTTGTTTGCCGGATCAAGAGCTACCAACTCTTTTTC
CGAAGGTAACTGGCTTCAGCAGAGCGCAGATACCAAATACTGTTCTTCTAGTGTAGCCGTAGTTAGGCCA
CCACTTCAAGAACTCTGTAGCACCGCCTACATACCTCGCTCTGCTAATCCTGTTACCAGTGGCTGCTGCC
AGTGGCGATAAGTCGTGTCTTACCGGGTTGGACTCAAGACGATAGTTACCGGATAAGGCGCAGCGGTCGG
GCTGAACGGGGGGTTCGTGCACACAGCCCAGCTTGGAGCGAACGACCTACACCGAACTGAGATACCTACA
GCGTGAGCTATGAGAAAGCGCCACGCTTCCCGAAGGGAGAAAGGCGGACAGGTATCCGGTAAGCGGCAGG
GTCGGAACAGGAGAGCGCACGAGGGAGCTTCCAGGGGGAAACGCCTGGTATCTTTATAGTCCTGTCGGGT
TTCGCCACCTCTGACTTGAGCGTCGATTTTTGTGATGCTCGTCAGGGGGGCGGAGCCTATGGAAAAACGC
CAGCAACGCGGCCTTTTTACGGTTCCTGGCCTTTTGCTGGCCTTTTGCTCACATGTTCTTTCCTGCGTTA
TCCCCTGATTCTGTGGATAACCGTATTACCGCCATGCATTAGTTATTAATAGTAATCAATTACGGGGTCA
TTAGTTCATAGCCCATATATGGAGTTCCG
Features (pLannotate 1.2.2; 17 found; start..end, strand, type, name):
      1..304     +  enhancer       CMV enhancer: human cytomegalovirus immediate early enhancer
    305..508     +  promoter       CMV promoter: human cytomegalovirus (CMV) immediate early promoter
    531..554     +  misc_feature   MCS (fragment): multiple cloning site
    567..593     +  CDS            Myc (fragment): Myc (human c-Myc proto-oncogene) epitope tag
    600..866     +  CDS            FRB (sequence withheld): FKBP-rapamycin binding domain of human FRAP
    906..1247    +  CDS            Y-FAST (fragment): small protein tag, derived from photoactive yellow protein, that allows in vivo fluorescent labeling by addition of a cell-permeant fluorogen (Plamont et al., 2016)
   1268..1351    +  CDS            large T antigen (fragment): large T antigen from SV40 (simian virus 40)
   1374..1495    +  polyA_signal   SV40 poly(A) signal: SV40 polyadenylation signal
   1529..1957    -  rep_origin     f1 ori (sequence partly withheld): f1 bacteriophage origin of replication; arrow indicates direction of (+) strand synthesis
   1984..2088    +  promoter       AmpR promoter: bla
   2090..2447    +  promoter       SV40 promoter: SV40 enhancer and early promoter
   2482..3276    +  CDS            NeoR/KanR: aminoglycoside phosphotransferase from Tn5; aph(3')-II (or nptII); confers resistance to neomycin, kanamycin, and G418 (Geneticin®)
   3297..3449    +  CDS            ble (fragment): BLE_KLEPN - Experimental evidence at protein level: Swiss-Prot protein existence level 1. Binding protein with a strong affinity to the bleomycin family of antibiotics. Binds to CL990; an antimitotic-antibiotic compound. From Klebsiella pneumoniae.
   3508..3555    +  polyA_signal   HSV TK poly(A) signal: herpes simplex virus thymidine kinase polyadenylation signal (Cole and Stacy, 1985)
   3646..3662    -  polyA_signal   bGH poly(A) signal (fragment): bovine growth hormone polyadenylation signal
   3884..4472    +  rep_origin     ori: high-copy-number ColE1/pMB1/pBR322/pUC origin of replication
   4587..4646    +  enhancer       CMV enhancer (fragment): human cytomegalovirus immediate early enhancer
