[The description below was written by a language model from this plasmid's Addgene catalogue record and pLannotate feature annotations shown in this document.]
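Description:
pAG460-FRB-greenNFAST is a mammalian expression plasmid of about 4.6 kb, catalogued as built on a pIRES backbone, that expresses a synthetic fusion of FRB to greenNFAST. It replicates in E. coli from a high-copy ColE1/pUC-type origin and also carries an f1 phage origin. One NeoR/KanR gene (Tn5 aminoglycoside phosphotransferase) provides selection in both hosts. A bacterial bla-type promoter and the SV40 enhancer/early promoter sit in tandem upstream of it, and an HSV TK polyadenylation signal follows it. This arrangement gives kanamycin resistance in bacteria and G418 resistance in transfected mammalian cells. No IRES element appears in the feature table despite the backbone name. The short ble, bGH poly(A) and SV40 large T antigen fragments look like backbone remnants rather than functional parts.

The expression cassette is driven by the human CMV immediate-early enhancer and promoter and ends in an SV40 poly(A) signal. The annotated reading frame begins with a Myc epitope tag, which allows antibody detection. It continues with FRB, the FKBP-rapamycin binding domain of human FRAP. The final segment matches a fragment of FAST, a small tag derived from photoactive yellow protein that becomes fluorescent on binding a cell-permeant fluorogen. This partial match fits the name greenNFAST, which suggests an N-terminal fragment of a green-emitting FAST variant, as in a split reporter, although the record does not spell this out. Because FRB associates with FKBP in the presence of rapamycin, the plasmid would plausibly be paired with an FKBP fusion carrying the complementary FAST fragment to report induced protein interaction by fluorescence. The record itself states only that the plasmid expresses FRB-greenNFAST in mammalian cells, in the context of work on orthogonal chemogenetic reporters for multicolor imaging.
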