Addgene plasmid #160361: pAG460-FRB-greenNFAST
Purpose: Expresses FRB-greenNFAST in mammalian cells
Depositing lab: Arnaud Gautier. Depositing organization: Sorbonne Université. Publication: Orthogonal fluorescent chemogenetic reporters for multicolor imaging. Tebo AG, Moeyaert B, Thauvin M, Carlon-Andres I, Boken D, Volovitch M, Padilla-Parra S, Dedecker P, Vriz S, Gautier A. Nat Chem Biol. 2020 Aug 10. pii: 10.1038/s41589-020-0611-0. doi: 10.1038/s41589-020-0611-0. PubMed 32778846.
Backbone
  Vector backbone: pIRES
  Vector type: Mammalian Expression
  Selectable markers: Neomycin (select with G418)
Growth in bacteria
  Bacterial resistance: Kanamycin, 50 μg/mL
  Growth temperature: 37°C
  Growth strain: DH5alpha
  Copy number: High Copy
Gene/Insert
  Gene/Insert name: FRB-greenNFAST
  Species: Synthetic
Terms and licenses: Academic/Nonprofit Terms; Industry Terms: Not Available to Industry
How to cite: pAG460-FRB-greenNFAST was a gift from Arnaud Gautier (Addgene plasmid # 160361 ; http://n2t.net/addgene:160361 ; RRID:Addgene_160361)
